>Addgene plasmid #196694 | mBFP-APP-mGFP | addgene full sequence | sequence record 386445 | Addgene NGS Result
AACAAAATATTAACGCTTACAATTTCCATTCGCCATTCAGGCTGCGCAACTGTTGGGAAGGGCGATCGGT
GCGGGCCTCTTCGCTATTACGCCAGCTGGCGAAAGGGGGATGTGCTGCAAGGCGATTAAGTTGGGTAACG
CCAGGGTTTTCCCAGTCACGACGTTGTAAAACGACGGCCAGTGCCAAGCTGATCTATACATTGAATCAAT
ATTGGCAATTAGCCATATTAGTCATTGGTTATATAGCATAAATCAATATTGGCTATTGGCCATTGCATAC
GTTGTATCTATATCATAATATGTACATTTATATTGGCTCATGTCCAATATGACCGCCATGTTGACATTGA
TTATTGACTAGTTATTAATAGTAATCAATTACGGGGTCATTAGTTCATAGCCCATATATGGAGTTCCGCG
TTACATAACTTACGGTAAATGGCCCGCCTGGCTGACCGCCCAACGACCCCCGCCCATTGACGTCAATAAT
GACGTATGTTCCCATAGTAACGCCAATAGGGACTTTCCATTGACGTCAATGGGTGGAGTATTTACGGTAA
ACTGCCCACTTGGCAGTACATCAAGTGTATCATATGCCAAGTCCGCCCCCTATTGACGTCAATGACGGTA
AATGGCCCGCCTGGCATTATGCCCAGTACATGACCTTACGGGACTTTCCTACTTGGCAGTACATCTACGT
ATTAGTCATCGCTATTACCATGGTGATGCGGTTTTGGCAGTACACCAATGGGCGTGGATAGCGGTTTGAC
TCACGGGGATTTCCAAGTCTCCACCCCATTGACGTCAATGGGAGTTTGTTTTGGCACCAAAATCAACGGG
ACTTTCCAAAATGTCGTAATAACCCCGCCCCGTTGACGCAAATGGGCGGTAGGCGTGTACGGTGGGAGGT
CTATATAAGCAGAGCTCGTTTAGTGAACCGTCAGAATTTTGTAATACGACTCACTATAGGGCGGCCGGGA
ATTCGTCGACTGGATCCGGTACCGAGGAGATCTGCCGCCGCGATCGCCATGCTGCCCGGTTTGGCACTGC
TCCTGCTGGCCGCCTGGACGGCTCGGGCGGCTAGCATGAGCGAGCTGATTAAGGAGAACATGCACATGAA
GCTGTACATGGAGGGCACCGTGGACAACCATCACTTCAAGTGCACATCCGAGGGCGAAGGCAAGCCCTAC
GAGGGCACCCAGACCATGAGAATCAAGGTGGTCGAGGGCGGCCCTCTCCCCTTCGCCTTCGACATCCTGG
CTACTAGCTTCCTCTACGGCAGCAAGACCTTCATCAACCACACCCAGGGCATCCCCGACTTCTTCAAGCA
GTCCTTCCCTGAGGGCTTCACATGGGAGAGAGTCACCACATACGAAGACGGGGGCGTGCTGACCGCTACC
CAGGACACCAGCCTCCAGGACGGCTGCCTCATCTACAACGTCAAGATCAGAGGGGTGAACTTCACATCCA
ACGGCCCTGTGATGCAGAAGAAAACACTCGGCTGGGAGGCCTTCACCGAGACGCTGTACCCCGCTGACGG
CGGCCTGGAAGGCAGAAACGACATGGCCCTGAAGCTCGTGGGCGGGAGCCATCTGATCGCAAACGCCAAG
ACCACATATAGATCCAAGAAACCCGCTAAGAACCTCAAGATGCCTGGCGTCTACTATGTGGACTACAGAC
TGGAAAGAATCAAGGAGGCCAACAACGAGACCTACGTCGAGCAGCACGAGGTGGCAGTGGCCAGATACTG
CGACCTCCCTAGCAAACTGGGGCACAAGCTTAATAGTCGTGGAACAGGCGCGCCTCTGGAGGTACCC
[315 nt withheld, positions 1818-2132]
CTTCTCGTTCCTGACAAGTGCAAATTCTTACACCAGGAGAGGATGGATGTTTGCGAAACTCATCTTCACT
GGCACACCGTCGCCAAAGAGACATGCAGTGAGAAGAGTACCAACTTGCATGACTACGGCATGTTGCTGCC
CTGCGGAATTGACAAGTTCCGAGGGGTAGAGTTTGTGTGTTGCCCACTGGCTGAAGAAAGTGACAATGTG
GATTCTGCTGATGCGGAGGAGGATGACTCGGATGTCTGGTGGGGCGGAGCAGACACAGACTATGCAGATG
GGAGTGAAGACAAAGTAGTAGAAGTAGCAGAGGAGGAAGAAGTGGCTGAGGTGGAAGAAGAAGAAGCCGA
TGATGACGAGGACGATGAGGATGGTGATGAGGTAGAGGAAGAGGCTGAGGAACCCTACGAAGAAGCCACA
GAGAGAACCACCAGCATTGCCACCACCACCACCACCACCACAGAGTCTGTGGAAGAGGTGGTTCGAGTTC
CTACAACAGCAGCCAGTACCCCTGATGCCGTTGACAAGTATCTCGAGACACCTGGGGATGAGAATGAA
[540 nt withheld, positions 2691-3230]
AAAGAGCAAAACTATTCAGATGACGTCTTGGCCAACATGATTAGTGAACCAAGGATCAGTTACGGAAACG
ATGCTCTCATGCCATCTTTGACCGAAACGAAAACCACCGTGGAGCTCCTTCCCGTGAATGGAGAGTTCAG
CCTGGACGATCTCCAGCCGTGGCATTCTTTTGGGGCTGACTCTGTGCCAGCCAACACAGAAAACGAAGTT
GAGCCTGTTGATGCCCGCCCTGCTGCCGACCGAGGACTGACCACTCGACCAGGTTCTGGGTTGACAAATA
TCAAGACGGAGGAGATCTCTGAAGTGAAGATG
[126 nt withheld, positions 3543-3668]
ACAGTGATCGTCATCACCTTGGTGATGCTGAAGAAGAAACAGTACACATCCATTCATCATGGTGTGGTGG
AGGTTGACGCCGCTGTCACCCCAGAGGAGCGCCACCTGTCCAAGATGCAGCAGAACGGCTACGAAAATCC
AACCTACAAGTTCTTTGAGCAGATGCAGAACACGCGTACGCGGCCGCTCGAGATGAGCGGGGGCGAGGAG
CTGTTCGCCGGCATCGTGCCCGTGCTGATCGAGCTGGACGGCGACGTGCACGGCCACAAGTTCAGCGTGC
GCGGCGAGGGCGAGGGCGACGCCGACTACGGCAAGCTGGAGATCAAGTTCATCTGCACCACCGGCAAGCT
GCCCGTGCCCTGGCCCACCCTGGTGACCACCCTCTGCTACGGCATCCAGTGCTTCGCCCGCTACCCCGAG
CACATGAAGATGAACGACTTCTTCAAGAGCGCCATGCCCGAGGGCTACATCCAGGAGCGCACCATCCAGT
TCCAGGACGACGGCAAGTACAAGACCCGCGGCGAGGTGAAGTTCGAGGGCGACACCCTGGTGAACCGCAT
CGAGCTGAAGGGCAAGGACTTCAAGGAGGACGGCAACATCCTGGGCCACAAGCTGGAGTACAGCTTCAAC
AGCCACAACGTGTACATCCGCCCCGACAAGGCCAACAACGGCCTGGAGGCTAACTTCAAGACCCGCCACA
ACATCGAGGGCGGCGGCGTGCAGCTGGCCGACCACTACCAGACCAACGTGCCCCTGGGCGACGGCCCCGT
GCTGATCCCCATCAACCACTACCTGAGCACTCAGACCAAGATCAGCAAGGACCGCAACGAGGCCCGCGAC
CACATGGTGCTCCTGGAGTCCTTCAGCGCCTGCTGCCACACCCACGGCATGGACGAGCTGTACAGGTCCG
GACTCAGATAAGTTTAAACGGCCGGCCGCGGTCATAGCTGTTTCCTGAACAGATCCCGGGTGGCATCCCT
GTGACCCCTCCCCAGTGCCTCTCCTGGCCCTGGAAGTTGCCACTCCAGTGCCCACCAGCCTTGTCCTAAT
AAAATTAAGTTGCATCATTTTGTCTGACTAGGTGTCCTTCTATAATATTATGGGGTGGAGGGGGGTGGTA
TGGAGCAAGGGGCAAGTTGGGAAGACAACCTGTAGGGCCTGCGGGGTCTATTGGGAACCAAGCTGGAGTG
CAGTGGCACAATCTTGGCTCACTGCAATCTCCGCCTCCTGGGTTCAAGCGATTCTCCTGCCTCAGCCTCC
CGAGTTGTTGGGATTCCAGGCATGCATGACCAGGCTCAGCTAATTTTTGTTTTTTTGGTAGAGACGGGGT
TTCACCATATTGGCCAGGCTGGTCTCCAACTCCTAATCTCAGGTGATCTACCCACCTTGGCCTCCCAAAT
TGCTGGGATTACAGGCGTGAACCACTGCTCCCTTCCCTGTCCTTCTGATTTTAAAATAACTATACCAGCA
GGAGGACGTCCAGACACAGCATAGGCTACCTGGCCATGCCCAACCGGTGGGACATTTGAGTTGCTTGCTT
GGCACTGTCCTCTCATGCGTTGGGTCCACTCAGTAGATGCCTGTTGAATTGGGTACGCGGCCAGCTTGGC
TGTGGAATGTGTGTCAGTTAGGGTGTGGAAAGTCCCCAGGCTCCCCAGCAGGCAGAAGTATGCAAAGCAT
GCATCTCAATTAGTCAGCAACCAGGTGTGGAAAGTCCCCAGGCTCCCCAGCAGGCAGAAGTATGCAAAGC
ATGCATCTCAATTAGTCAGCAACCATAGTCCCGCCCCTAACTCCGCCCATCCCGCCCCTAACTCCGCCCA
GTTCCGCCCATTCTCCGCCCCATGGCTGACTAATTTTTTTTATTTATGCAGAGGCCGAGGCCGCCTCGGC
CTCTGAGCTATTCCAGAAGTAGTGAGGAGGCTTTTTTGGAGGCCTAGGCTTTTGCAAAAAGCTCCCGGGA
GCTTGTATATCCATTTTCGGATCTGATCAAGAGACAGGATGAGGATCGTTTCGCATGATTGAACAAGATG
GATTGCACGCAGGTTCTCCGGCCGCTTGGGTGGAGAGGCTATTCGGCTATGACTGGGCACAACAGACAAT
CGGCTGCTCTGATGCCGCCGTGTTCCGGCTGTCAGCGCAGGGGCGCCCGGTTCTTTTTGTCAAGACCGAC
CTGTCCGGTGCCCTGAATGAACTGCAGGACGAGGCAGCGCGGCTATCGTGGCTGGCCACGACGGGCGTTC
CTTGCGCAGCTGTGCTCGACGTTGTCACTGAAGCGGGAAGGGACTGGCTGCTATTGGGCGAAGTGCCGGG
GCAGGATCTCCTGTCATCTCACCTTGCTCCTGCCGAGAAAGTATCCATCATGGCTGATGCAATGCGGCGG
CTGCATACGCTTGATCCGGCTACCTGCCCATTCGACCACCAAGCGAAACATCGCATCGAGCGAGCACGTA
CTCGGATGGAAGCCGGTCTTGTCGATCAGGATGATCTGGACGAAGAGCATCAGGGGCTCGCGCCAGCCGA
ACTGTTCGCCAGGCTCAAGGCGCGCATGCCCGACGGCGAGGATCTCGTCGTGACCCATGGCGATGCCTGC
TTGCCGAATATCATGGTGGAAAATGGCCGCTTTTCTGGATTCATCGACTGTGGCCGGCTGGGTGTGGCCG
ACCGCTATCAGGACATAGCGTTGGCTACCCGTGATATTGCTGAAGAGCTTGGCGGCGAATGGGCTGACCG
CTTCCTCGTGCTTTACGGTATCGCCGCTCCCGATTCGCAGCGCATCGCCTTCTATCGCCTTCTTGACGAG
TTCTTCTGAGCGGGACTCTGGGGTTCGAAATGACCGACCAAGCGACGCCCAACCTGCCATCACGAGATTT
CGATTCCACCGCCGCCTTCTATGAAAGGTTGGGCTTCGGAATCGTTTTCCGGGACGCCGGCTGGATGATC
CTCCAGCGCGGGGATCTCATGCTGGAGTTCTTCGCCCACCCCAACTTGTTTATTGCAGCTTATAATGGTT
ACAAATAAAGCAATAGCATCACAAATTTCACAAATAAAGCATTTTTTTCACTGCATTCTAGTTGTGGTTT
GTCCAAACTCATCAATGTATCTTATCATGTCTGTATACCGTCGACCTCTAGCTAGAGCTTGGCGTAATCA
TGGTCATAGCTGTTTCCTGTGTGAAATTGTTATCCGCTCACAATTCCACACAACATACGAGCCGGAAGCA
TAAAGTGTAAAGCCTGGGGTGCCTAATGAGTGAGCTAACTCACATTAATTGCGTTGCGCTCACTGCCCGC
TTTCCAGTCGGGAAACCTGTCGTGCCAGCTGCATTAATGAATCGGCCAACGCGCGGGGAGAGGCGGTTTG
CGTATTGGGCGCTCTTCCGCTTCCTCGCTCACTGACTCGCTGCGCTCGGTCGTTCGGCTGCGGCGAGCGG
TATCAGCTCACTCAAAGGCGGTAATACGGTTATCCACAGAATCAGGGGATAACGCAGGAAAGAACATGTG
AGCAAAAGGCCAGCAAAAGGCCAGGAACCGTAAAAAGGCCGCGTTGCTGGCGTTTTTCCATAGGCTCCGC
CCCCCTGACGAGCATCACAAAAATCGACGCTCAAGTCAGAGGTGGCGAAACCCGACAGGACTATAAAGAT
ACCAGGCGTTTCCCCCTGGAAGCTCCCTCGTGCGCTCTCCTGTTCCGACCCTGCCGCTTACCGGATACCT
GTCCGCCTTTCTCCCTTCGGGAAGCGTGGCGCTTTCTCATAGCTCACGCTGTAGGTATCTCAGTTCGGTG
TAGGTCGTTCGCTCCAAGCTGGGCTGTGTGCACGAACCCCCCGTTCAGCCCGACCGCTGCGCCTTATCCG
GTAACTATCGTCTTGAGTCCAACCCGGTAAGACACGACTTATCGCCACTGGCAGCAGCCACTGGTAACAG
GATTAGCAGAGCGAGGTATGTAGGCGGTGCTACAGAGTTCTTGAAGTGGTGGCCTAACTACGGCTACACT
AGAAGAACAGTATTTGGTATCTGCGCTCTGCTGAAGCCAGTTACCTTCGGAAAAAGAGTTGGTAGCTCTT
GATCCGGCAAACAAACCACCGCTGGTAGCGGTGGTTTTTTTGTTTGCAAGCAGCAGATTACGCGCAGAAA
AAAAGGATCTCAAGAAGATCCTTTGATCTTTTCTACGGGGTCTGACGCTCAGTGGAACGAAAACTCACGT
TAAGGGATTTTGGTCATGAGATTATCAAAAAGGATCTTCACCTAGATCCTTTTAAATTAAAAATGAAGTT
TTAAATCAATCTAAAGTATATATGAGTAAACTTGGTCTGACAGTTACCAATGCTTAATCAGTGAGGCACC
TATCTCAGCGATCTGTCTATTTCGTTCATCCATAGTTGCCTGACTCCCCGTCGTGTAGATAACTACGATA
CGGGAGGGCTTACCATCTGGCCCCAGTGCTGCAATGATACCGCGAGACCCACGCTCACCGGCTCCAGATT
TATCAGCAATAAACCAGCCAGCCGGAAGGGCCGAGCGCAGAAGTGGTCCTGCAACTTTATCCGCCTCCAT
CCAGTCTATTAATTGTTGCCGGGAAGCTAGAGTAAGTAGTTCGCCAGTTAATAGTTTGCGCAACGTTGTT
GCCATTGCTACAGGCATCGTGGTGTCACGCTCGTCGTTTGGTATGGCTTCATTCAGCTCCGGTTCCCAAC
GATCAAGGCGAGTTACATGATCCCCCATGTTGTGCAAAAAAGCGGTTAGCTCCTTCGGTCCTCCGATCGT
TGTCAGAAGTAAGTTGGCCGCAGTGTTATCACTCATGGTTATGGCAGCACTGCATAATTCTCTTACTGTC
ATGCCATCCGTAAGATGCTTTTCTGTGACTGGTGAGTACTCAACCAAGTCATTCTGAGAATAGTGTATGC
GGCGACCGAGTTGCTCTTGCCCGGCGTCAATACGGGATAATACCGCGCCACATAGCAGAACTTTAAAAGT
GCTCATCATTGGAAAACGTTCTTCGGGGCGAAAACTCTCAAGGATCTTACCGCTGTTGAGATCCAGTTCG
ATGTAACCCACTCGTGCACCCAACTGATCTTCAGCATCTTTTACTTTCACCAGCGTTTCTGGGTGAGCAA
AAACAGGAAGGCAAAATGCCGCAAAAAAGGGAATAAGGGCGACACGGAAATGTTGAATACTCATACTCTT
CCTTTTTCAATATTATTGAAGCATTTATCAGGGTTATTGTCTCATGAGCGGATACATATTTGAATGTATT
TAGAAAAATAAACAAATAGGGGTTCCGCGCACATTTCCCCGAAAAGTGCCACCTG
[124 nt withheld, positions 8974-9097]
C
[91 nt withheld, positions 9099-9189]
A
[49 nt withheld, positions 9191-9239]
CCTTTGACGTTGGAGTCCACGTTCTTT
[37 nt withheld, positions 9267-9303]
ACCCTATCTCGGTCTATTCTTTTGATTTATAAGGGATTTTGCCGATTTCGGCCTATTGGTTAAAAAATGA
GCTGATTTAACAAAAATTTAACGCGAATTTT
Features (pLannotate 1.2.2; 21 found; start..end, strand, type, name):
      1..25      +  rep_origin     M13 ori (fragment): M13 bacteriophage origin of replication; arrow indicates direction of (+) strand synthesis
     29..183     -  CDS            lacZα (fragment): LacZα fragment of β-galactosidase; lacZ fragment
    343..722     +  enhancer       CMV enhancer: human cytomegalovirus immediate early enhancer
    724..923     +  promoter       CMV promoter: human cytomegalovirus (CMV) immediate early promoter
    952..970     +  promoter       T7 promoter: promoter for bacteriophage T7 RNA polymerase
   1086..1784    +  CDS            TagBFP: TagBFP is a basic (constitutively fluorescent) blue fluorescent protein published in 2008, derived from Entacmaea quadricolor. It is reported to be a very rapidly-maturing monomer with very low acid sensitivity.
   1755..3839    +  CDS            APP (fragment) (sequence partly withheld): A4_CAVPO - Experimental evidence at protein level: Swiss-Prot protein existence level 1. N-APP binds TNFRSF21 triggering caspase activation and degeneration of both neuronal cell bodies (via caspase-3) and axons (via caspase-6). From Cavia porcellus (Guinea pig).
   3861..4574    +  CDS            TagGFP2: TagGFP2 is a basic (constitutively fluorescent) green fluorescent protein published in 2008, derived from Aequorea macrodactyla. It is reported to be a very rapidly-maturing monomer with low acid sensitivity.
   4636..5258    +  polyA_signal   hGH poly(A) signal: human growth hormone polyadenylation signal
   5287..5616    +  promoter       SV40 promoter: SV40 enhancer and early promoter
   5683..6474    +  CDS            neo: KKA2_KLEPN - Also known as kan, nptII. Experimental evidence at protein level: Swiss-Prot protein existence level 1. Resistance to kanamycin, neomycin, paromomycin, ribostamycin, butirosin and gentamicin B. From Klebsiella pneumoniae.
   6498..6656    +  CDS            ble (fragment): BLE_KLEPN - Experimental evidence at protein level: Swiss-Prot protein existence level 1. Binding protein with a strong affinity to the bleomycin family of antibiotics. Binds to CL990; an antimitotic-antibiotic compound. From Klebsiella pneumoniae.
   6651..6772    +  polyA_signal   SV40 poly(A) signal: SV40 polyadenylation signal
   6845..6861    -  protein_bind   lac operator: The lac repressor binds to the lac operator to inhibit transcription in E. coli. This inhibition can be relieved by adding lactose or isopropyl-β-D-thiogalactopyranoside (IPTG). lac repressor encoded by lacI
   6869..6899    -  promoter       lac promoter: promoter for the E. coli lac operon
   6914..6935    -  protein_bind   CAP binding site: CAP binding activates transcription in the presence of cAMP. E. coli catabolite activator protein
   6948..7040    -  CDS            lacI (fragment): lac repressor; lacI; The lac repressor binds to the lac operator to inhibit transcription in E. coli. This inhibition can be relieved by adding lactose or isopropyl-β-D-thiogalactopyranoside (IPTG).
   7223..7811    -  rep_origin     ori: high-copy-number ColE1/pMB1/pBR322/pUC origin of replication
   7982..8842    -  CDS            AmpR: β-lactamase; bla; confers resistance to ampicillin, carbenicillin, and related antibiotics
   8843..8947    -  promoter       AmpR promoter: bla
   8974..9402    +  rep_origin     f1 ori (sequence partly withheld): f1 bacteriophage origin of replication; arrow indicates direction of (+) strand synthesis
