[The description below was written by a language model from this plasmid's Addgene catalogue record and pLannotate feature annotations shown in this document.]
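Description:
mBFP-APP-mGFP is a mammalian expression plasmid of about 9.4 kb built on the Origene pCMV6-AN-mGFP backbone. It encodes the human amyloid precursor protein, 695-residue isoform (APP695), flanked by two different fluorescent proteins. In bacteria it is maintained through a high-copy ColE1/pUC-type origin and selected with ampicillin via the β-lactamase gene. An f1 origin and remnants of lac/M13 cloning sequences are also present. For mammalian cells, a separate cassette places the neomycin phosphotransferase gene between the SV40 early promoter and an SV40 polyadenylation signal, allowing G418 selection of stable transfectants.

The expression unit is driven by the CMV immediate-early enhancer and promoter, with a T7 promoter just downstream, and is terminated by the human growth hormone poly(A) signal. The open reading frame runs blue fluorescent protein, APP, then green fluorescent protein. The catalogue entry names the N-terminal tag as mTagBFP2 and the C-terminal tag, supplied by the backbone, as mEGFP. The automated annotation instead labels these as TagBFP and TagGFP2, so the identity of the green protein differs between the two sources. The annotation's best match for APP is the guinea pig orthologue, which reflects database similarity, as the record states the insert is human. How the N-terminal tag is positioned relative to the APP signal peptide is not described.

Because the two fluorophores sit on opposite ends of this transmembrane protein, proteolytic cleavage separates the blue ectodomain signal from the green C-terminal fragment signal. This lets APP processing be followed in mammalian cells. The associated work examined how cholesterol enrichment affects APP and BACE1 processing and plasma membrane mobility.
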