Addgene plasmid #196694: mBFP-APP-mGFP
Purpose: Expresses APP695 with two fluorescent proteins at the ends to follow processing in mammalian cells
Depositing lab: Martino Calamai. Publication: APP and Bace1: Differential effect of cholesterol enrichment on processing and plasma membrane mobility. Capitini C, Bigi A, Parenti N, Emanuele M, Bianchi N, Cascella R, Cecchi C, Maggi L, Annunziato F, Pavone FS, Calamai M. iScience. 2023 Apr 11;26(5):106611. doi: 10.1016/j.isci.2023.106611. eCollection 2023 May 19. PubMed 37128606.
Backbone
  Vector backbone: pCMV6-AN-mGFP
  Backbone manufacturer: Origene
  Backbone size w/o insert (bp): 5900
  Total vector size (bp): 9400
  Vector type: Mammalian Expression
  Selectable markers: Neomycin (select with G418)
Growth in bacteria
  Bacterial resistance: Ampicillin, 100 μg/mL
  Growth temperature: 37°C
  Growth strain: DH5alpha
  Copy number: Unknown
Gene/Insert
  Gene/Insert name: Amyloid Precursor Protein 695 isoform (alt name: amyloid beta precursor protein, APP, APP695)
  Species: H. sapiens (human)
  Insert size (bp): 3500
  Entrez Gene: APP (a.k.a. AAA, ABETA, ABPP, AD1, APPI, CTFgamma, CVAP, PN-II, PN2, alpha-sAPP, preA4)
  Promoter: CMV
  Tag / fusion protein: mtagBFP2 (N terminal on insert); mEGFP (C terminal on backbone)
  Cloning method: Unknown
  Sequencing primers: 5′ GGACTTTCCAAAATGTCG; 3′ CCCACCAGCCTTGTCCTAAT
Terms and licenses: Academic/Nonprofit Terms; Industry Terms: Not Available to Industry
How to cite: mBFP-APP-mGFP was a gift from Martino Calamai (Addgene plasmid # 196694 ; http://n2t.net/addgene:196694 ; RRID:Addgene_196694)
